LOCUS       Exported 10790 bp ds-DNA circular SYN 13-MAY-2021
DEFINITION  Lentiviral expression of BRAF Q609E.
ACCESSION   .
VERSION     .
KEYWORDS    pHAGE-BRAF-Q609E
SOURCE      synthetic DNA construct
  ORGANISM  synthetic DNA construct
REFERENCE   1 (bases 1 to 10790)
  AUTHORS   Ng PK, Li J, Jeong KJ, Shao S, Chen H, Tsang YH, Sengupta S, Wang Z,
            Bhavana VH, Tran R, Soewito S, Minussi DC, Moreno D, Kong K,
            Dogruluk T, Lu H, Gao J, Tokheim C, Zhou DC, Johnson AM, Zeng J, Ip
            CKM, Ju Z, Wester M, Yu S, Li Y, Vellano CP, Schultz N, Karchin R,
            Ding L, Lu Y, Cheung LWT, Chen K, Shaw KR, Meric-Bernstam F, Scott
            KL, Yi S, Sahni N, Liang H, Mills GB
  TITLE     Systematic Functional Annotation of Somatic Mutations in Cancer.
  JOURNAL   Cancer Cell. 2018 Mar 12;33(3):450-462.e10. doi:
            10.1016/j.ccell.2018.01.021.
  PUBMED    29533785
REFERENCE   2 (bases 1 to 10790)
  AUTHORS   .
  TITLE     Direct Submission
  JOURNAL   Exported May 13, 2021 from SnapGene Server 1.1.58
            http://www.snapgene.com
FEATURES             Location/Qualifiers
     source          1..10790
                     /organism="synthetic DNA construct"
                     /mol_type="other DNA"
     misc_feature    1..118
                     /label=cPPT/CTS
                     /note="central polypurine tract and central termination
                     sequence of HIV-1"
     promoter        166..1344
                     /label=EF-1-alpha promoter
                     /note="strong constitutive promoter for human elongation
                     factor EF-1-alpha"
     intron          397..1335
                     /label=EF-1-alpha intron A
                     /note="intron upstream of the start codon of human
                     EF-1-alpha"
     primer_bind     1292..1312
                     /label=EF1a-F
                     /note="Human elongation factor-1a promoter, forward primer"
     protein_bind    1364..1388
                     /gene="mutant version of attB"
                     /label=attB1
                     /bound_moiety="BP Clonase(TM)"
                     /note="recombination site for the Gateway(R) BP reaction"
     regulatory      1389..1398
                     /regulatory_class="other"
                     /note="vertebrate consensus sequence for strong initiation
                     of translation (Kozak, 1987)"
     protein_bind    complement(3693..3717)
                     /gene="mutant version of attB"
                     /label=attB2
                     /bound_moiety="BP Clonase(TM)"
                     /note="recombination site for the Gateway(R) BP reaction"
     promoter        3725..3743
                     /label=T3 promoter
                     /note="promoter for bacteriophage T3 RNA polymerase"
     primer_bind     complement(3768..3787)
                     /label=T7
                     /note="T7 promoter, forward primer"
     promoter        complement(3769..3787)
                     /label=T7 promoter
                     /note="promoter for bacteriophage T7 RNA polymerase"
     protein_bind    complement(3793..3813)
                     /gene="mutant version of attB"
                     /label=attB4
                     /bound_moiety="BP Clonase(TM)"
                     /note="core recombination site for the Gateway(R) BP
                     reaction"
     CDS             3867..3908
                     /codon_start=1
                     /product="epitope tag from simian virus 5"
                     /label=V5 tag
                     /translation="GKPIPNPLLGLDST"
     misc_feature    3929..4496
                     /label=IRES
                     /note="internal ribosome entry site (IRES) of the
                     encephalomyocarditis virus (EMCV)"
     misc_feature    3946..4498
                     /label=IRES
                     /note="internal ribosome entry site (IRES) of the
                     encephalomyocarditis virus (EMCV)"
     primer_bind     complement(4090..4107)
                     /label=IRES reverse
                     /note="IRES internal ribosome entry site, reverse primer.
                     Also called pCDH-rev"
     primer_bind     4317..4336
                     /label=IRES-F
                     /note="IRES internal ribosome entry site, forward primer"
     CDS             4510..5109
                     /codon_start=1
                     /gene="pac from Streptomyces alboniger"
                     /product="puromycin N-acetyltransferase"
                     /label=PuroR
                     /note="confers resistance to puromycin"
                     /translation="MTEYKPTVRLATRDDVPRAVRTLAAAFADYPATRHTVDPDRHIER
                     VTELQELFLTRVGLDIGKVWVADDGAAVAVWTTPESVEAGAVFAEIGPRMAELSGSRLA
                     AQQQMEGLLAPHRPKEPAWFLATVGVSPDHQGKGLGSAVVLPGVEAAERAGVPAFLETS
                     APRNLPFYERLGFTVTADVEVPEGPRTWCMTRKPGA"
     primer_bind     complement(4510..4529)
                     /label=Puro-R
                     /note="Puromycin resistance gene, reverse primer. Also
                     called puro-variant-R"
     primer_bind     5006..5026
                     /label=Puro-F
                     /note="Puromycin resistance gene, forward primer"
     misc_feature    5123..5711
                     /label=WPRE
                     /note="woodchuck hepatitis virus posttranscriptional
                     regulatory element"
     primer_bind     complement(5176..5196)
                     /label=WPRE-R
                     /note="WPRE, reverse primer"
     CDS             complement(5594..5605)
                     /codon_start=1
                     /product="Factor Xa recognition and cleavage site"
                     /label=Factor Xa site
                     /translation="IEGR"
     LTR             5786..6019
                     /label=3' LTR (Delta-U3)
                     /note="self-inactivating 3' long terminal repeat (LTR) from
                     HIV-1"
     primer_bind     complement(6138..6156)
                     /label=pBRforEco
                     /note="pBR322 vectors, upsteam of EcoRI site, forward
                     primer"
     promoter        6224..6328
                     /gene="bla"
                     /label=AmpR promoter
     CDS             6329..7189
                     /codon_start=1
                     /gene="bla"
                     /product="beta-lactamase"
                     /label=AmpR
                     /note="confers resistance to ampicillin, carbenicillin, and
                     related antibiotics"
                     /translation="MSIQHFRVALIPFFAAFCLPVFAHPETLVKVKDAEDQLGARVGYI
                     ELDLNSGKILESFRPEERFPMMSTFKVLLCGAVLSRVDAGQEQLGRRIHYSQNDLVEYS
                     PVTEKHLTDGMTVRELCSAAITMSDNTAANLLLTTIGGPKELTAFLHNMGDHVTRLDRW
                     EPELNEAIPNDERDTTMPVAMATTLRKLLTGELLTLASRQQLIDWMEADKVAGPLLRSA
                     LPAGWFIADKSGAGERGSRGIIAALGPDGKPSRIVVIYTTGSQATMDERNRQIAEIGAS
                     LIKHW"
     primer_bind     complement(6547..6566)
                     /label=Amp-R
                     /note="Ampicillin resistance gene, reverse primer"
     rep_origin      7360..7948
                     /direction=RIGHT
                     /label=ori
                     /note="high-copy-number ColE1/pMB1/pBR322/pUC origin of
                     replication"
     primer_bind     7849..7868
                     /label=pBR322ori-F
                     /note="pBR322 origin, forward primer"
     primer_bind     8102..8119
                     /label=L4440
                     /note="L4440 vector, forward primer"
     primer_bind     8211..8230
                     /label=SV40pro-F
                     /note="SV40 promoter/origin, forward primer"
     protein_bind    8359..8380
                     /label=CAP binding site
                     /bound_moiety="E. coli catabolite activator protein"
                     /note="CAP binding activates transcription in the presence
                     of cAMP."
     promoter        8395..8425
                     /label=lac promoter
                     /note="promoter for the E. coli lac operon"
     protein_bind    8433..8449
                     /label=lac operator
                     /bound_moiety="lac repressor encoded by lacI"
                     /note="The lac repressor binds to the lac operator to
                     inhibit transcription in E. coli. This inhibition can be
                     relieved by adding lactose or
                     isopropyl-beta-D-thiogalactopyranoside (IPTG)."
     primer_bind     8438..8460
                     /label=M13/pUC Reverse
                     /note="In lacZ gene"
     primer_bind     8457..8473
                     /label=M13 rev
                     /note="common sequencing primer, one of multiple similar
                     variants"
     primer_bind     8457..8473
                     /label=M13 Reverse
                     /note="In lacZ gene. Also called M13-rev"
     primer_bind     8523..8542
                     /label=EBV-rev
                     /note="SV40 polyA terminator, reverse primer"
     LTR             8734..9367
                     /label=3' LTR
                     /note="3' long terminal repeat (LTR) from HIV-1"
     misc_feature    9414..9539
                     /label=HIV-1 Psi
                     /note="packaging signal of human immunodeficiency virus
                     type 1"
     misc_feature    10036..10269
                     /label=RRE
                     /note="The Rev response element (RRE) of HIV-1 allows for
                     Rev-dependent mRNA export from the nucleus to the
                     cytoplasm."
     CDS             10454..10498
                     /codon_start=1
                     /product="antigenic peptide corresponding to amino acids
                     655 to 669 of the HIV envelope protein gp41 (Lutje Hulsik
                     et al., 2013)"
                     /label=gp41 peptide
                     /note="recognized by the 2H10 single-chain llama nanobody"
                     /translation="KNEQELLELDKWASL"
ORIGIN
        1 ttttaaaaga aaagggggga ttggggggta cagtgcaggg gaaagaatag tagacataat
       61 agcaacagac atacaaacta aagaattaca aaaacaaatt acaaaaattc aaaattttcg
      121 ggtttattac agggacagca gagatccagt ttggactagt cgtgaggctc cggtgcccgt
      181 cagtgggcag agcgcacatc gcccacagtc cccgagaagt tggggggagg ggtcggcaat
      241 tgaaccggtg cctagagaag gtggcgcggg gtaaactggg aaagtgatgt cgtgtactgg
      301 ctccgccttt ttcccgaggg tgggggagaa ccgtatataa gtgcagtagt cgccgtgaac
      361 gttctttttc gcaacgggtt tgccgccaga acacaggtaa gtgccgtgtg tggttcccgc
      421 gggcctggcc tctttacggg ttatggccct tgcgtgcctt gaattacttc cacctggctg
      481 cagtacgtga ttcttgatcc cgagcttcgg gttggaagtg ggtgggagag ttcgaggcct
      541 tgcgcttaag gagccccttc gcctcgtgct tgagttgagg cctggcctgg gcgctggggc
      601 cgccgcgtgc gaatctggtg gcaccttcgc gcctgtctcg ctgctttcga taagtctcta
      661 gccatttaaa atttttgatg acctgctgcg acgctttttt tctggcaaga tagtcttgta
      721 aatgcgggcc aagatctgca cactggtatt tcggtttttg gggccgcggg cggcgacggg
      781 gcccgtgcgt cccagcgcac atgttcggcg aggcggggcc tgcgagcgcg gccaccgaga
      841 atcggacggg ggtagtctca agctggccgg cctgctctgg tgcctggcct cgcgccgccg
      901 tgtatcgccc cgccctgggc ggcaaggctg gcccggtcgg caccagttgc gtgagcggaa
      961 agatggccgc ttcccggccc tgctgcaggg agctcaaaat ggaggacgcg gcgctcggga
     1021 gagcgggcgg gtgagtcacc cacacaaagg aaaagggcct ttccgtcctc agccgtcgct
     1081 tcatgtgact ccacggagta ccgggcgccg tccaggcacc tcgattagtt ctcgagcttt
     1141 tggagtacgt cgtctttagg ttggggggag gggttttatg cgatggagtt tccccacact
     1201 gagtgggtgg agactgaagt taggccagct tggcacttga tgtaattctc cttggaattt
     1261 gccctttttg agtttggatc ttggttcatt ctcaagcctc agacagtggt tcaaagtttt
     1321 tttcttccat ttcaggtgtc gtgaagcggc cctgcagata tcaacaagtt tgtacaaaaa
     1381 agcaggcacc atggcggcgc tgagcggtgg cggtggtggc ggcgcggagc cgggccaggc
     1441 tctgttcaac ggggacatgg agcccgaggc cggcgccggc gccggcgccg cggcctcttc
     1501 ggctgcggac cctgccattc cggaggaggt gtggaatatc aaacaaatga ttaagttgac
     1561 acaggaacat atagaggccc tattggacaa atttggtggg gagcataatc caccatcaat
     1621 atatctggag gcctatgaag aatacaccag caagctagat gcactccaac aaagagaaca
     1681 acagttattg gaatctctgg ggaacggaac tgatttttct gtttctagct ctgcatcaat
     1741 ggataccgtt acatcttctt cctcttctag cctttcagtg ctaccttcat ctctttcagt
     1801 ttttcaaaat cccacagatg tggcacggag caaccccaag tcaccacaaa aacctatcgt
     1861 tagagtcttc ctgcccaaca aacagaggac agtggtacct gcaaggtgtg gagttacagt
     1921 ccgagacagt ctaaagaaag cactgatgat gagaggtcta atcccagagt gctgtgctgt
     1981 ttacagaatt caggatggag agaagaaacc aattggttgg gacactgata tttcctggct
     2041 tactggagaa gaattgcatg tggaagtgtt ggagaatgtt ccacttacaa cacacaactt
     2101 tgtacgaaaa acgtttttca ccttagcatt ttgtgacttt tgtcgaaagc tgcttttcca
     2161 gggtttccgc tgtcaaacat gtggttataa atttcaccag cgttgtagta cagaagttcc
     2221 actgatgtgt gttaattatg accaacttga tttgctgttt gtctccaagt tctttgaaca
     2281 ccacccaata ccacaggaag aggcgtcctt agcagagact gccctaacat ctggatcatc
     2341 cccttccgca cccgcctcgg actctattgg gccccaaatt ctcaccagtc cgtctccttc
     2401 aaaatccatt ccaattccac agcccttccg accagcagat gaagatcatc gaaatcaatt
     2461 tgggcaacga gaccgatcct catcagctcc caatgtgcat ataaacacaa tagaacctgt
     2521 caatattgat gacttgatta gagaccaagg atttcgtggt gatggaggat caaccacagg
     2581 tttgtctgct accccccctg cctcattacc tggctcacta actaacgtga aagccttaca
     2641 gaaatctcca ggacctcagc gagaaaggaa gtcatcttca tcctcagaag acaggaatcg
     2701 aatgaaaaca cttggtagac gggactcgag tgatgattgg gagattcctg atgggcagat
     2761 tacagtggga caaagaattg gatctggatc atttggaaca gtctacaagg gaaagtggca
     2821 tggtgatgtg gcagtgaaaa tgttgaatgt gacagcacct acacctcagc agttacaagc
     2881 cttcaaaaat gaagtaggag tactcaggaa aacacgacat gtgaatatcc tactcttcat
     2941 gggctattcc acaaagccac aactggctat tgttacccag tggtgtgagg gctccagctt
     3001 gtatcaccat ctccatatca ttgagaccaa atttgagatg atcaaactta tagatattgc
     3061 acgacagact gcacagggca tggattactt acacgccaag tcaatcatcc acagagacct
     3121 caagagtaat aatatatttc ttcatgaaga cctcacagta aaaataggtg attttggtct
     3181 agctacagtg aaatctcgat ggagtgggtc ccatgagttt gaacagttgt ctggatccat
     3241 tttgtggatg gcaccagaag tcatcagaat gcaagataaa aatccataca gctttcagtc
     3301 agatgtatat gcatttggaa ttgttctgta tgaattgatg actggacagt taccttattc
     3361 aaacatcaac aacagggacc agataatttt tatggtggga cgaggatacc tgtctccaga
     3421 tctcagtaag gtacggagta actgtccaaa agccatgaag agattaatgg cagagtgcct
     3481 caaaaagaaa agagatgaga gaccactctt tccccaaatt ctcgcctcta ttgagctgct
     3541 ggcccgctca ttgccaaaaa ttcaccgcag tgcatcagaa ccctccttga atcgggctgg
     3601 tttccaaaca gaggatttta gtctatatgc ttgtgcttct ccaaaaacac ccatccaggc
     3661 agggggatat ggtgcgtttc ctgtccacta gaacccagct ttcttgtaca aagtggtgat
     3721 atccaattaa ccctcactaa aggtaaagag tgatgtaaat agaagttccc tatagtgagt
     3781 cgtattacca cccaactttt ctatacaaag tggttgatat ccagcacagt ggcggccgct
     3841 cgagtctaga gggcccgcgg ttcgaaggta agcctatccc taaccctctc ctcggtctcg
     3901 attctacgcg taccggttag taatgagatc cctccccccc ccctaacgtt actggccgaa
     3961 gccgcttgga ataaggccgg tgtgcgtttg tctatatgtt attttccacc atattgccgt
     4021 cttttggcaa tgtgagggcc cggaaacctg gccctgtctt cttgacgagc attcctaggg
     4081 gtctttcccc tctcgccaaa ggaatgcaag gtctgttgaa tgtcgtgaag gaagcagttc
     4141 ctctggaagc ttcttgaaga caaacaacgt ctgtagcgac cctttgcagg cagcggaacc
     4201 ccccacctgg cgacaggtgc ctctgcggcc aaaagccacg tgtataagat acacctgcaa
     4261 aggcggcaca accccagtgc cacgttgtga gttggatagt tgtggaaaga gtcaaatggc
     4321 tctcctcaag cgtattcaac aaggggctga aggatgccca gaaggtaccc cattgtatgg
     4381 gatctgatct ggggcctcgg tgcacatgct ttacatgtgt ttagtcgagg ttaaaaaaac
     4441 gtctaggccc cccgaaccac ggggacgtgg ttttcctttg aaaaacacga tgataatatg
     4501 gccacacata tgaccgagta caagcccacg gtgcgcctcg ccacccgcga cgacgtcccc
     4561 agggccgtac gcaccctcgc cgccgcgttc gccgactacc ccgccacgcg ccacaccgtc
     4621 gatccggacc gccacatcga gcgggtcacc gagctgcaag aactcttcct cacgcgcgtc
     4681 gggctcgaca tcggcaaggt gtgggtcgcg gacgacggcg ccgcggtggc ggtctggacc
     4741 acgccggaga gcgtcgaagc gggggcggtg ttcgccgaga tcggcccgcg catggccgag
     4801 ttgagcggtt cccggctggc cgcgcagcaa cagatggaag gcctcctggc gccgcaccgg
     4861 cccaaggagc ccgcgtggtt cctggccacc gtcggcgtct cgcccgacca ccagggcaag
     4921 ggtctgggca gcgccgtcgt gctccccgga gtggaggcgg ccgagcgcgc cggggtgccc
     4981 gccttcctgg agacctccgc gccccgcaac ctccccttct acgagcggct cggcttcacc
     5041 gtcaccgccg acgtcgaggt gcccgaagga ccgcgcacct ggtgcatgac ccgcaagccc
     5101 ggtgcctaaa tcgatagatc ctaatcaacc tctggattac aaaatttgtg aaagattgac
     5161 tggtattctt aactatgttg ctccttttac gctatgtgga tacgctgctt taatgccttt
     5221 gtatcatgct attgcttccc gtatggcttt cattttctcc tccttgtata aatcctggtt
     5281 gctgtctctt tatgaggagt tgtggcccgt tgtcaggcaa cgtggcgtgg tgtgcactgt
     5341 gtttgctgac gcaaccccca ctggttgggg cattgccacc acctgtcagc tcctttccgg
     5401 gactttcgct ttccccctcc ctattgccac ggcggaactc atcgccgcct gccttgcccg
     5461 ctgctggaca ggggctcggc tgttgggcac tgacaattcc gtggtgttgt cggggaaatc
     5521 atcgtccttt ccttggctgc tcgcctgtgt tgccacctgg attctgcgcg ggacgtcctt
     5581 ctgctacgtc ccttcggccc tcaatccagc ggaccttcct tcccgcggcc tgctgccggc
     5641 tctgcggcct cttccgcgtc ttcgccttcg ccctcagacg agtcggatct ccctttgggc
     5701 cgcctccccg cctgagatcc tttaagacca atgacttaca aggcagctgt agatcttagc
     5761 cactttttaa aagaaaaggg gggactggaa gggctaattc actcccaacg aagacaagat
     5821 ctgctttttg cttgtactgg gtctctctgg ttagaccaga tctgagcctg ggagctctct
     5881 ggctaactag ggaacccact gcttaagcct caataaagct tgccttgagt gcttcaagta
     5941 gtgtgtgccc gtctgttgtg tgactctggt aactagagat ccctcagacc cttttagtca
     6001 gtgtggaaaa tctctagcag tagtagttca tgtcatctta ttattcagta tttataactt
     6061 gcaaagaaat gaatatcaga gagtgagagg cccgggttaa ttaaggaaag ggctagatca
     6121 ttcttgaaga cgaaagggcc tcgtgatacg cctattttta taggttaatg tcatgataat
     6181 aatggtttct tagacgtcag gtggcacttt tcggggaaat gtgcgcggaa cccctatttg
     6241 tttatttttc taaatacatt caaatatgta tccgctcatg agacaataac cctgataaat
     6301 gcttcaataa tattgaaaaa ggaagagtat gagtattcaa catttccgtg tcgcccttat
     6361 tccctttttt gcggcatttt gccttcctgt ttttgctcac ccagaaacgc tggtgaaagt
     6421 aaaagatgct gaagatcagt tgggtgcacg agtgggttac atcgaactgg atctcaacag
     6481 cggtaagatc cttgagagtt ttcgccccga agaacgtttt ccaatgatga gcacttttaa
     6541 agttctgcta tgtggcgcgg tattatcccg tgttgacgcc gggcaagagc aactcggtcg
     6601 ccgcatacac tattctcaga atgacttggt tgagtactca ccagtcacag aaaagcatct
     6661 tacggatggc atgacagtaa gagaattatg cagtgctgcc ataaccatga gtgataacac
     6721 tgcggccaac ttacttctga caacgatcgg aggaccgaag gagctaaccg cttttttgca
     6781 caacatgggg gatcatgtaa ctcgccttga tcgttgggaa ccggagctga atgaagccat
     6841 accaaacgac gagcgtgaca ccacgatgcc tgtagcaatg gcaacaacgt tgcgcaaact
     6901 attaactggc gaactactta ctctagcttc ccggcaacaa ttaatagact ggatggaggc
     6961 ggataaagtt gcaggaccac ttctgcgctc ggcccttccg gctggctggt ttattgctga
     7021 taaatctgga gccggtgagc gtgggtctcg cggtatcatt gcagcactgg ggccagatgg
     7081 taagccctcc cgtatcgtag ttatctacac gacggggagt caggcaacta tggatgaacg
     7141 aaatagacag atcgctgaga taggtgcctc actgattaag cattggtaac tgtcagacca
     7201 agtttactca tatatacttt agattgattt aaaacttcat ttttaattta aaaggatcta
     7261 ggtgaagatc ctttttgata atctcatgac caaaatccct taacgtgagt tttcgttcca
     7321 ctgagcgtca gaccccgtag aaaagatcaa aggatcttct tgagatcctt tttttctgcg
     7381 cgtaatctgc tgcttgcaaa caaaaaaacc accgctacca gcggtggttt gtttgccgga
     7441 tcaagagcta ccaactcttt ttccgaaggt aactggcttc agcagagcgc agataccaaa
     7501 tactgttctt ctagtgtagc cgtagttagg ccaccacttc aagaactctg tagcaccgcc
     7561 tacatacctc gctctgctaa tcctgttacc agtggctgct gccagtggcg ataagtcgtg
     7621 tcttaccggg ttggactcaa gacgatagtt accggataag gcgcagcggt cgggctgaac
     7681 ggggggttcg tgcacacagc ccagcttgga gcgaacgacc tacaccgaac tgagatacct
     7741 acagcgtgag ctatgagaaa gcgccacgct tcccgaaggg agaaaggcgg acaggtatcc
     7801 ggtaagcggc agggtcggaa caggagagcg cacgagggag cttccagggg gaaacgcctg
     7861 gtatctttat agtcctgtcg ggtttcgcca cctctgactt gagcgtcgat ttttgtgatg
     7921 ctcgtcaggg gggcggagcc tatggaaaaa cgccagcaac gcggcctttt tacggttcct
     7981 ggccttttgc tggccttttg ctcacatgtt ctttcctgcg ttatcccctg attctgtgga
     8041 taaccgtatt accgcctttg agtgagctga taccgctcgc cgcagccgaa cgaccgagcg
     8101 cagcgagtca gtgagcgagg aagcggaaga gcgcccaata cgcaaaccgc ctctccccgc
     8161 gcgttggccg attcattaat gcagcaagct catggctgac taattttttt tatttatgca
     8221 gaggccgagg ccgcctcggc ctctgagcta ttccagaagt agtgaggagg cttttttgga
     8281 ggcctaggct tttgcaaaaa gctccccgtg gcacgacagg tttcccgact ggaaagcggg
     8341 cagtgagcgc aacgcaatta atgtgagtta gctcactcat taggcacccc aggctttaca
     8401 ctttatgctt ccggctcgta tgttgtgtgg aattgtgagc ggataacaat ttcacacagg
     8461 aaacagctat gacatgatta cgaatttcac aaataaagca tttttttcac tgcattctag
     8521 ttgtggtttg tccaaactca tcaatgtatc ttatcatgtc tggatcaact ggataactca
     8581 agctaaccaa aatcatccca aacttcccac cccataccct attaccactg ccaattacct
     8641 gtggtttcat ttactctaaa cctgtgattc ctctgaatta ttttcatttt aaagaaattg
     8701 tatttgttaa atatgtacta caaacttagt agttggaagg gctaattcac tcccaaagaa
     8761 gacaagatat ccttgatctg tggatctacc acacacaagg ctacttccct gattagcaga
     8821 actacacacc agggccaggg gtcagatatc cactgacctt tggatggtgc tacaagctag
     8881 taccagttga gccagataag gtagaagagg ccaataaagg agagaacacc agcttgttac
     8941 accctgtgag cctgcatggg atggatgacc cggagagaga agtgttagag tggaggtttg
     9001 acagccgcct agcatttcat cacgtggccc gagagctgca tccggagtac ttcaagaact
     9061 gctgatatcg agcttgctac aagggacttt ccgctgggga ctttccaggg aggcgtggcc
     9121 tgggcgggac tggggagtgg cgagccctca gatcctgcat ataagcagct gctttttgcc
     9181 tgtactgggt ctctctggtt agaccagatc tgagcctggg agctctctgg ctaactaggg
     9241 aacccactgc ttaagcctca ataaagcttg ccttgagtgc ttcaagtagt gtgtgcccgt
     9301 ctgttgtgtg actctggtaa ctagagatcc ctcagaccct tttagtcagt gtggaaaatc
     9361 tctagcagtg gcgcccgaac agggacttga aagcgaaagg gaaaccagag gagctctctc
     9421 gacgcaggac tcggcttgct gaagcgcgca cggcaagagg cgaggggcgg cgactggtga
     9481 gtacgccaaa aattttgact agcggaggct agaaggagag agatgggtgc gagagcgtca
     9541 gtattaagcg ggggagaatt agatcgcgat gggaaaaaat tcggttaagg ccagggggaa
     9601 agaaaaaata taaattaaaa catatagtat gggcaagcag ggagctagaa cgattcgcag
     9661 ttaatcctgg cctgttagaa acatcagaag gctgtagaca aatactggga cagctacaac
     9721 catcccttca gacaggatca gaagaactta gatcattata taatacagta gcaaccctct
     9781 attgtgtgca tcaaaggata gagataaaag acaccaagga agctttagac aagatagagg
     9841 aagagcaaaa caaaagtaag accaccgcac agcaagcggc cggccgctga tcttcagacc
     9901 tggaggagga gatatgaggg acaattggag aagtgaatta tataaatata aagtagtaaa
     9961 aattgaacca ttaggagtag cacccaccaa ggcaaagaga agagtggtgc agagagaaaa
    10021 aagagcagtg ggaataggag ctttgttcct tgggttcttg ggagcagcag gaagcactat
    10081 gggcgcagcg tcaatgacgc tgacggtaca ggccagacaa ttattgtctg gtatagtgca
    10141 gcagcagaac aatttgctga gggctattga ggcgcaacag catctgttgc aactcacagt
    10201 ctggggcatc aagcagctcc aggcaagaat cctggctgtg gaaagatacc taaaggatca
    10261 acagctcctg gggatttggg gttgctctgg aaaactcatt tgcaccactg ctgtgccttg
    10321 gaatgctagt tggagtaata aatctctgga acagatttgg aatcacacga cctggatgga
    10381 gtgggacaga gaaattaaca attacacaag cttaatacac tccttaattg aagaatcgca
    10441 aaaccagcaa gaaaagaatg aacaagaatt attggaatta gataaatggg caagtttgtg
    10501 gaattggttt aacataacaa attggctgtg gtatataaaa ttattcataa tgatagtagg
    10561 aggcttggta ggtttaagaa tagtttttgc tgtactttct atagtgaata gagttaggca
    10621 gggatattca ccattatcgt ttcagaccca cctcccaacc ccgaggggac ccgacaggcc
    10681 cgaaggaata gaagaagaag gtggagagag agacagagac agatccattc gattagtgaa
    10741 cggatctcga cggtatcgcc gaattcacaa atggcagtat tcatccacaa
//
