[The description below was written by a language model from this plasmid's Addgene catalogue record and the feature table of its GenBank file.]
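Description:
pHAGE-BRAF-Q609E is a 10.8 kb HIV-1-derived lentiviral expression plasmid built on the pHAGE backbone and carrying human BRAF with the Q609E substitution. In bacteria it is maintained through a high-copy ColE1/pUC-type origin and selected with ampicillin via the beta-lactamase gene. The viral portion comprises a full-length HIV-1 LTR in the upstream position (annotated in the feature table as a 3' LTR), the Psi packaging signal, the Rev response element for Rev-dependent nuclear export of the genomic RNA, the central polypurine tract/termination sequence, and a U3-deleted 3' LTR that makes the integrated provirus self-inactivating. Packaging functions are not encoded and must be supplied in trans.

The expression cassette is driven by the constitutive human EF-1-alpha promoter with its first intron. The BRAF open reading frame was introduced by Gateway cloning and lies between the attB1 and attB2 sites, preceded by a Kozak consensus. The coding sequence itself is not annotated as a feature, but the roughly 2.3 kb interval between the sites is consistent with it. Downstream are T3 and T7 promoter sequences, an attB4 core site and a V5 epitope tag. The record does not indicate whether the V5 tag is in frame with BRAF. An EMCV IRES then allows translation of puromycin N-acetyltransferase from the same transcript, linking puromycin resistance in transduced mammalian cells to insert expression, and a WPRE enhances transcript expression. The construct belongs to a set made for systematic functional annotation of somatic cancer mutations, and it is suited to stable expression of this BRAF variant for comparison with other alleles.
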