Addgene plasmid #116193: pHAGE-BRAF-Q609E
Purpose: Lentiviral expression of BRAF Q609E
Depositing lab: Gordon Mills & Kenneth Scott. Depositing organization: Baylor College of Medicine. Publication: Systematic Functional Annotation of Somatic Mutations in Cancer. Ng PK, Li J, Jeong KJ, Shao S, Chen H, Tsang YH, Sengupta S, Wang Z, Bhavana VH, Tran R, Soewito S, Minussi DC, Moreno D, Kong K, Dogruluk T, Lu H, Gao J, Tokheim C, Zhou DC, Johnson AM, Zeng J, Ip CKM, Ju Z, Wester M, Yu S, Li Y, Vellano CP, Schultz N, Karchin R, Ding L, Lu Y, Cheung LWT, Chen K, Shaw KR, Meric-Bernstam F, Scott KL, Yi S, Sahni N, Liang H, Mills GB. Cancer Cell. 2018 Mar 12;33(3):450-462.e10. doi: 10.1016/j.ccell.2018.01.021. PubMed 29533785.
Backbone
  Vector backbone: pHAGE
  Vector type: Lentiviral
Growth in bacteria
  Bacterial resistance: Ampicillin, 100 μg/mL
  Growth temperature: 37°C
  Growth strain: Stbl3
  Copy number: High Copy
Gene/Insert
  Gene/Insert name: BRAF
  Species: H. sapiens (human)
  Mutation: Q609E
  Entrez Gene: BRAF (a.k.a. B-RAF1, B-raf, BRAF-1, BRAF1, NS7, RAFB1)
  Cloning method: Gateway Cloning
Terms and licenses: Academic/Nonprofit Terms; Industry Terms: Not Available to Industry
How to cite: pHAGE-BRAF-Q609E was a gift from Gordon Mills & Kenneth Scott (Addgene plasmid # 116193 ; http://n2t.net/addgene:116193 ; RRID:Addgene_116193)
