>Addgene plasmid #116193 | pHAGE-BRAF-Q609E | depositor partial sequence | sequence record 219066 | insert
ATGGCGGCGCTGAGCGGTGGCGGTGGTGGCGGCGCGGAGCCGGGCCAGGCTCTGTTCAACGGGGACATGG
AGCCCGAGGCCGGCGCCGGCGCCGGCGCCGCGGCCTCTTCGGCTGCGGACCCTGCCATTCCGGAGGAGGT
GTGGAATATCAAACAAATGATTAAGTTGACACAGGAACATATAGAGGCCCTATTGGACAAATTTGGTGGG
GAGCATAATCCACCATCAATATATCTGGAGGCCTATGAAGAATACACCAGCAAGCTAGATGCACTCCAAC
AAAGAGAACAACAGTTATTGGAATCTCTGGGGAACGGAACTGATTTTTCTGTTTCTAGCTCTGCATCAAT
GGATACCGTTACATCTTCTTCCTCTTCTAGCCTTTCAGTGCTACCTTCATCTCTTTCAGTTTTTCAAAAT
CCCACAGATGTGGCACGGAGCAACCCCAAGTCACCACAAAAACCTATCGTTAGAGTCTTCCTGCCCAACA
AACAGAGGACAGTGGTACCTGCAAGGTGTGGAGTTACAGTCCGAGACAGTCTAAAGAAAGCACTGATGAT
GAGAGGTCTAATCCCAGAGTGCTGTGCTGTTTACAGAATTCAGGATGGAGAGAAGAAACCAATTGGTTGG
GACACTGATATTTCCTGGCTTACTGGAGAAGAATTGCATGTGGAAGTGTTGGAGAATGTTCCACTTACAA
CACACAACTTTGTACGAAAAACGTTTTTCACCTTAGCATTTTGTGACTTTTGTCGAAAGCTGCTTTTCCA
GGGTTTCCGCTGTCAAACATGTGGTTATAAATTTCACCAGCGTTGTAGTACAGAAGTTCCACTGATGTGT
GTTAATTATGACCAACTTGATTTGCTGTTTGTCTCCAAGTTCTTTGAACACCACCCAATACCACAGGAAG
AGGCGTCCTTAGCAGAGACTGCCCTAACATCTGGATCATCCCCTTCCGCACCCGCCTCGGACTCTATTGG
GCCCCAAATTCTCACCAGTCCGTCTCCTTCAAAATCCATTCCAATTCCACAGCCCTTCCGACCAGCAGAT
GAAGATCATCGAAATCAATTTGGGCAACGAGACCGATCCTCATCAGCTCCCAATGTGCATATAAACACAA
TAGAACCTGTCAATATTGATGACTTGATTAGAGACCAAGGATTTCGTGGTGATGGAGGATCAACCACAGG
TTTGTCTGCTACCCCCCCTGCCTCATTACCTGGCTCACTAACTAACGTGAAAGCCTTACAGAAATCTCCA
GGACCTCAGCGAGAAAGGAAGTCATCTTCATCCTCAGAAGACAGGAATCGAATGAAAACACTTGGTAGAC
GGGACTCGAGTGATGATTGGGAGATTCCTGATGGGCAGATTACAGTGGGACAAAGAATTGGATCTGGATC
ATTTGGAACAGTCTACAAGGGAAAGTGGCATGGTGATGTGGCAGTGAAAATGTTGAATGTGACAGCACCT
ACACCTCAGCAGTTACAAGCCTTCAAAAATGAAGTAGGAGTACTCAGGAAAACACGACATGTGAATATCC
TACTCTTCATGGGCTATTCCACAAAGCCACAACTGGCTATTGTTACCCAGTGGTGTGAGGGCTCCAGCTT
GTATCACCATCTCCATATCATTGAGACCAAATTTGAGATGATCAAACTTATAGATATTGCACGACAGACT
GCACAGGGCATGGATTACTTACACGCCAAGTCAATCATCCACAGAGACCTCAAGAGTAATAATATATTTC
TTCATGAAGACCTCACAGTAAAAATAGGTGATTTTGGTCTAGCTACAGTGAAATCTCGATGGAGTGGGTC
CCATGAGTTTGAACAGTTGTCTGGATCCATTTTGTGGATGGCACCAGAAGTCATCAGAATGCAAGATAAA
AATCCATACAGCTTTCAGTCAGATGTATATGCATTTGGAATTGTTCTGTATGAATTGATGACTGGACAGT
TACCTTATTCAAACATCAACAACAGGGACCAGATAATTTTTATGGTGGGACGAGGATACCTGTCTCCAGA
TCTCAGTAAGGTACGGAGTAACTGTCCAAAAGCCATGAAGAGATTAATGGCAGAGTGCCTCAAAAAGAAA
AGAGATGAGAGACCACTCTTTCCCCAAATTCTCGCCTCTATTGAGCTGCTGGCCCGCTCATTGCCAAAAA
TTCACCGCAGTGCATCAGAACCCTCCTTGAATCGGGCTGGTTTCCAAACAGAGGATTTTAGTCTATATGC
TTGTGCTTCTCCAAAAACACCCATCCAGGCAGGGGGATATGGTGCGTTTCCTGTCCACTAG
